Addgene plasmid #208394: pBABE-puro-Halo-hMRE11(H129N)
Purpose: To generate stable cell line expressing Halo-human MRE11(H129N) by Retroviral infection.
Depositing lab: Gaorav Gupta. Depositing organization: University of North Carolina at Chapel Hill. Publication: MRE11 liberates cGAS from nucleosome sequestration during tumorigenesis. Cho MG, Kumar RJ, Lin CC, Boyer JA, Shahir JA, Fagan-Solis K, Simpson DA, Fan C, Foster CE, Goddard AM, Lerner LM, Ellington SW, Wang Q, Wang Y, Ho AY, Liu P, Perou CM, Zhang Q, McGinty RK, Purvis JE, Gupta GP. Nature. 2024 Jan 10. doi: 10.1038/s41586-023-06889-6. PubMed 38200309.
Backbone
  Vector backbone: pBABE-Puro-Halo
  Vector type: Mammalian Expression, Retroviral, Luciferase
Growth in bacteria
  Bacterial resistance: Ampicillin, 100 μg/mL
  Growth temperature: 37°C
  Growth strain: NEB Stable
  Copy number: High Copy
Gene/Insert
  Gene/Insert name: Human MRE11
  Species: H. sapiens (human)
  Mutation: H129N
  Entrez Gene: MRE11 (a.k.a. ATLD, HNGS1, MRE11A, MRE11B)
  Cloning method: Gateway Cloning
  Sequencing primers: 5′ Unknown
Terms and licenses: Academic/Nonprofit Terms; Industry Terms: Not Available to Industry
How to cite: pBABE-puro-Halo-hMRE11(H129N) was a gift from Gaorav Gupta (Addgene plasmid # 208394 ; http://n2t.net/addgene:208394 ; RRID:Addgene_208394)
