[The description below was written by a language model from this plasmid's Addgene catalogue record and pLannotate feature annotations shown in this document.]
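Description:
pBABE-puro-Halo-hMRE11(H129N) is an 8,176 nt Moloney murine leukemia virus-based retroviral expression vector built on a pBABE-Puro-Halo backbone, intended for making stable mammalian cell lines that express HaloTag-fused human MRE11 carrying the H129N substitution. In bacteria it is maintained through a high-copy ColE1/pUC-type origin and selected with ampicillin via the bla gene and its own promoter. A short lacI fragment in the backbone is a cloning remnant with no apparent function.

The proviral cassette lies on the reverse strand between two MoMLV long terminal repeats. Downstream of the 5' LTR are a packaging signal (annotated as an MESV Ψ fragment) and a truncated gag segment lacking its start codon; together these promote efficient encapsidation of the genomic RNA when the plasmid is introduced into a packaging cell line that supplies the viral proteins in trans. No separate internal promoter is annotated upstream of the fusion gene, so its transcription presumably comes from the 5' LTR, as is usual for pBABE vectors. The open reading frame consists of HaloTag, a modified dehalogenase that binds chloroalkane ligands covalently for fluorescent labelling or capture, followed by a TEV protease cleavage site and then the MRE11 coding sequence, the nuclease subunit of the MRN double-strand-break repair complex. The record does not state the functional consequence of H129N. The insert was introduced by Gateway cloning, although no att sites are annotated. After MRE11, an SV40 enhancer/early promoter drives puromycin N-acetyltransferase, allowing selection of transduced cells. The catalogue lists "Luciferase" among the vector types, but no luciferase feature is annotated.
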