Features (pLannotate 1.2.2; 16 found; start..end, strand, type, name):
    262..850     +  rep_origin     ori: high-copy-number ColE1/pMB1/pBR322/pUC origin of replication
   1033..1085    +  CDS            lacI (fragment): lac repressor; lacI; The lac repressor binds to the lac operator to inhibit transcription in E. coli. This inhibition can be relieved by adding lactose or isopropyl-β-D-thiogalactopyranoside (IPTG).
   1151..1620    -  LTR            LTR: long terminal repeat from Moloney murine leukemia virus
   1621..1742    -  LTR            3' LTR (ΔU3) (fragment): self-inactivating 3' long terminal repeat (LTR) from Moloney murine leukemia virus
   1841..2440    -  CDS            PuroR: puromycin N-acetyltransferase; pac from Streptomyces alboniger; confers resistance to puromycin
   2450..2779    -  promoter       SV40 promoter: SV40 enhancer and early promoter
   2790..2808    -  misc_feature   MCS (fragment): multiple cloning site
   2814..4937    -  CDS            MRE11: MRE11_HUMAN - Also known as HNGS1, MRE11A. Experimental evidence at protein level: Swiss-Prot protein existence level 1. Component of the MRN complex, which plays a central role in double-strand break (DSB) repair, DNA recombination, maintenance of telomere integrity and meiosis (PubMed:9651580, PubMed:9590181, PubMed:9705271, PubMed:11741547, PubMed:29670289). The complex possesses single-strand endonuclease activity and double-strand- specific 3'-5' exonuclease activity, which are provided by MRE11 (PubMed:9651580, PubMed:9590181, PubMed:9705271, PubMed:11741547, PubMed:29670289). RAD50 may
   4939..4961    -  misc_feature   MCS (fragment): multiple cloning site
   4968..4988    -  CDS            TEV site: tobacco etch virus (TEV) protease recognition and cleavage site
   5002..5891    -  CDS            HaloTag® (fragment): modified bacterial dehalogenase that forms covalent bonds with chloroalkane derivatives
   5932..6348    -  CDS            gag (truncated): truncated Moloney murine leukemia virus (MMLV) gag gene lacking the start codon
   6415..6689    -  misc_feature   MESV Ψ (fragment): packaging signal of murine embryonic stem cell virus
   6813..7282    -  LTR            LTR: long terminal repeat from Moloney murine leukemia virus
   7313..7417    +  promoter       AmpR promoter: bla
   7418..102     +  CDS            AmpR (across the origin): β-lactamase; bla; confers resistance to ampicillin, carbenicillin, and related antibiotics
>Addgene plasmid #208394 | pBABE-puro-Halo-hMRE11(H129N) | addgene full sequence | sequence record 412378 | Addgene NGS Result
TCCCGTATCGTAGTTATCTACACGACGGGGAGTCAGGCAACTATGGATGAACGAAATAGACAGATCGCTG
AGATAGGTGCCTCACTGATTAAGCATTGGTAACTGTCAGACCAAGTTTACTCATATATACTTTAGATTGA
TTTGCGGCCGCAAAAGGATCTAGGTGAAGATCCTTTTTGATAATCTCATGACCAAAATCCCTTAACGTGA
GTTTTCGTTCCACTGAGCGTCAGACCCCGTAGAAAAGATCAAAGGATCTTCTTGAGATCCTTTTTTTCTG
CGCGTAATCTGCTGCTTGCAAACAAAAAAACCACCGCTACCAGCGGTGGTTTGTTTGCCGGATCAAGAGC
TACCAACTCTTTTTCCGAAGGTAACTGGCTTCAGCAGAGCGCAGATACCAAATACTGTTCTTCTAGTGTA
GCCGTAGTTAGGCCACCACTTCAAGAACTCTGTAGCACCGCCTACATACCTCGCTCTGCTAATCCTGTTA
CCAGTGGCTGCTGCCAGTGGCGATAAGTCGTGTCTTACCGGGTTGGACTCAAGACGATAGTTACCGGATA
AGGCGCAGCGGTCGGGCTGAACGGGGGGTTCGTGCACACAGCCCAGCTTGGAGCGAACGACCTACACCGA
ACTGAGATACCTACAGCGTGAGCTATGAGAAAGCGCCACGCTTCCCGAAGGGAGAAAGGCGGACAGGTAT
CCGGTAAGCGGCAGGGTCGGAACAGGAGAGCGCACGAGGGAGCTTCCAGGGGGAAACGCCTGGTATCTTT
ATAGTCCTGTCGGGTTTCGCCACCTCTGACTTGAGCGTCGATTTTTGTGATGCTCGTCAGGGGGGCGGAG
CCTATGGAAAAACGCCAGCAACGCGGCCTTTTTACGGTTCCTGGCCTTTTGCTGGCCTTTTGCTCACATG
TTCTTTCCTGCGTTATCCCCTGATTCTGTGGATAACCGTATTACCGCCTTTGAGTGAGCTGATACCGCTC
GCCGCAGCCGAACGACCGAGCGCAGCGAGTCAGTGAGCGAGGAAGCGGAAGAGCGCCCAATACGCAAACC
GCCTCTCCCCGCGCGTTGGCCGATTCATTAATGCAACTATGGCCATTTAATGTAAATACTTAAGAAAAAA
AACCAAATTAATTTTGATACATGCTGCATGTGAAAGACCCCCGCTGACGGGTAGTCAATCACTCAGAGGA
GACCCTCCCAAGGAACAGCGAGACCACAAGTCGGATGCAACTGCAAGAGGGTTTATTGGATACACGGGTA
CCCGGGCGACTCAGTCAATCGGAGGACTGGCGCCCCGAGTGAGGGGTTGTGGGCTCTTTTATTGAGCTCG
GGGAGCAGAAGCGCGCGAACAGAAGCGAGAAGCGAACTGATTGGTTAGTTCAAATAAGGCACAGGGTCAT
TTCAGGTCCTTGGGGCACCCTGGAAACATCTGATGGTTCTCTAGAAACTGCTGAGGGCTGGACCGCATCT
GGGGACCATCTGTTCTTGGCCCTGAGCCGGGGCAGGAACTGCTTACCACAGATATCCTGTTTGGCCCATA
TTCAGCTGTTCCATCTGTTCTTGGCCCTGAGCCGGGGCAGGAACTGCTTACCACAGATATCCTGTTTGGC
CCATATTCAGCTGTTCCATCTGTTCCTGACCTTGATCTGAACTTCTCTATTCTCAGTTATGTATTTTTCC
ATGCCTTGCAAAATGGCGTTACTTAAGCTAGCTTGCCAAACCTACAGGTGGGGTCTTTCATTCCCCCCTT
TTTCTGGAGACTAAATAAAATCTTTTATTTTATCGATGCATGGGGTCGTGCGCTCCTTTCGGTCGGGCGC
TGCGGGTCGTGGGGCGGGCGTCAGGCACCGGGCTTGCGGGTCATGCACCAGGTGCGCGGTCCTTCGGGCA
CCTCGACGTCGGCGGTGACGGTGAAGCCGAGCCGCTCGTAGAAGGGGAGGTTGCGGGGCGCGGAGGTCTC
CAGGAAGGCGGGCACCCCGGCGCGCTCGGCCGCCTCCACTCCGGGGAGCACGACGGCGCTGCCCAGACCC
TTGCCCTGGTGGTCGGGCGAGACGCCGACGGTGGCCAGGAACCACGCGGGCTCCTTGGGCCGGTGCGGCG
CCAGGAGGCCTTCCATCTGTTGCTGCGCGGCCAGCCGGGAACCGCTCAACTCGGCCATGCGCGGGCCGAT
CTCGGCGAACACCGCCCCCGCTTCGACGCTCTCCGGCGTGGTCCAGACCGCCACCGCGGCGCCGTCGTCC
GCGACCCACACCTTGCCGATGTCGAGCCCGACGCGCGTGAGGAAGAGTTCTTGCAGCTCGGTGACCCGCT
CGATGTGGCGGTCCGGATCGACGGTGTGGCGCGTGGCGGGGTAGTCGGCGAACGCGGCGGCGAGGGTGCG
TACGGCCCTGGGGACGTCGTCGCGGGTGGCGAGGCGCACCGTGGGCTTGTACTCGGTCATGGTAAGCTTT
TTGCAAAAGCCTAGGCCTCCAAAAAAGCCTCCTCACTACTTCTGGAATAGCTCAGAGGCCGAGGCGGCCT
CGGCCTCTGCATAAATAAAAAAAATTAGTCAGCCATGGGGCGGAGAATGGGCGGAACTGGGCGGAGTTAG
GGGCGGGATGGGCGGAGTTAGGGGCGGGACTATGGTTGCTGACTAATTGAGATGCATGCTTTGCATACTT
CTGCCTGCTGGGGAGCCTGGGGACTTTCCACACCTGGTTGCTGACTAATTGAGATGCATGCTTTGCATAC
TTCTGCCTGCTGGGGAGCCTGGGGACTTTCCACACCCTAACTGACACACATTCCACAGGGTCGACTGCAG
AATTCGAACCTTATCTTCTATTTCTTCTTAAAGAACTAGTGTTCATAAAAGGATCATCATCATCATCCTC
ACTTGATTCAAAATCAACCCCTTTCGATACTTGACTCTGGGACATGATTTTGCTGGATGATGTGCTGGAC
CACCTTTGATCTGTCTTTGAAGTGGTAGGAAAAATGTCTTCTTCCACATCTGATTCATCTACCTCAATCA
CCTCTGAATAATTCTTAGTAGTGACATTTCGGGAAGGCTGCTGTCTTGTAGATTTAAAGGCATCTATAAT
AGACATATTTCTAGATGCTGACACAGCAGTCTTTGAGTTCCTGCTACGGGTAGAAGTCTCCAGACCAGTG
TCTGCTCTTCCTCTTTGAGACCCTCCTCTCGATGCTGAATTCTGCCCTCTTCCACCTCTTCGACCTCTTC
CTCGGCCTCTTCCTTTGTTGGTTGCTGCTGAGATGCTATCATCAGAGTCATTAGCCATCTGTTCTGCTAA
ATCTATACTCATAAGGTCATCAGCACTAAAGGCAGAAGCAGACTCCTCTGACTGAGATCTGAGTGCTCTG
GCCCTGGTCATAGCCTCACGGACTTCATCATCTTCTTCATTAGTATTTTTTTGTCTGGTTTCTCTGAAAC
GACGTACCTCCTCATCGATTTTGTCTTCGAGGGCATCAATGTGACGTTCTTTAAGAAATCGCTGTGTTTT
TTCCAACTGGTATTTCACTAATTCCTCAATGGCATCTTTCTCCTCCTTGTCCACAAATTCTTGTACTGCT
TCACCCATCCCTCTTTCTGTTAGCAGTGAGAGCTGCACATTCTTCTCTGCGGTTTGAAAGTACTGTTTTA
CAAGATCTTCTACCCTTAAAGTTGTTCCTTCTGAAGGCTTTGTGATAAGTTTCCCAAAGTTGATCTCTTC
TCCTGTTTTTTCCTTTTGTTCTCTATGCCTGAAAAAATGGATAATGTCTTTTGGATTAGCTACCCGATCC
ACAAATTTCTGGCTAAAGCGAAGAACACTGAAAGGTTCAAAACCTCCACTATAGTCCACTCGCAGTCGTA
CAAGAGGCTTCTCTGGCTGGTGAGAATTACCCAGACGTTCCCGTTCAGCATTTTCAAGCATTTCTTCAAT
CTTCTCCAAACAGAAGCTTTGTATGGCTTGGGTTACTTTAGGATTATCTGGGTTAAAAATGTCTGGATGA
TTAGCTAGAACAATATCCTCCATGAAAAACTGCCGCACTGTGTGAAGAGGAATTTTATGCATATTCATCT
TCCTCCCTTTAATACGCAGCAAACCAACATGTTTCTTTACAGCTTCTCCTGGGGAAAGAGAAGTAACCAC
TGAGCTTCCAGGTTGTGAGATATAAAACAGCTGTTGTTCATTTTTGGTTGGAGCTATTTTACACTCATGT
TCATGGCCCCAGATAACAAGATCAATGAAGTCATCCAAAAATTGTTCTGGAATGAAGTTAGTACTTCCAT
GTTTACTCCTGTTCTGATGAATCACAAATAAGTTAAACCAAGAGTTCTCATCTTCCTTTGGTCTCAACAT
TGTTACTTTTTTATTGACAAACATTCGATAGAGCCTTTCATCTGGAATGGATCCTAAACCATATAGCGCA
ATCTTTGTGCTTCCTTTTTGAAGCAAAACCGGACTAATGTCTATCTTCTCCACAGACATTGAACGTCCAA
AGTGATTTACAAATCCAGCACAACTTAAAATGTCCAAGGCACAAAGTGCATCTGCCCCTGTGGGATCGTC
ATTATTGCCATGAATACTAAACACTGGAATTGAAATGTTGAGGTTGCCATCTTGATAGTTCACCCATGGA
AACTTACTAAAACCAAAGTTGACTGACTGATCACTGAGAATTTCAAACTGGACAGGCCGATCACCCATAC
AATATTTTCTTAATAACTCGAGGCAGGTATGTAATGTTTTCCTTGAGGGCTTATTTTCATGAAAAAGATC
ACCACCTAACAAAATAAAATCCACTTCATTTTCCTGGGCAAGTCTTAAAATTTCATCGAGTGTTACAAAC
GTATCATTTCCTCTGACTGCATCTTTCTCCATAAATCCAAGATGAATATCTGTTGCAACTAATATTTTAA
ATGTGTTTTCATCATCAAGTGCATCTGCAGTACTCATCTTCGAAGCTTGAGCTCGAGATCTGTTATCGCT
CTGAAAGTACAGATCCTCAGTGGTTGGCTCACCGGAAATCTCCAGAGTAGACAGCCAGCGCGCGATCTCG
CTGCCGATCAGGTCCGGGTTGTCTTCTTGCAGCAGATTCAGACCCGGGCCGATGTCCACAGCCTTGCAGT
TAGGCAGGCTTTTGGCCAGGCGAGCGGCTTCGGCCGGTGGGATCAGAACGCCTGGGGTGCCCCAGAACAG
CAGCTTCGGGACAGGGGACTGGTGCAGCCAGTCCATGTATTCTTCGACCAGCGCGACGATGTTCGCTGGC
TCACCGGCGATTGGCAGCTCGTTTGGGAAGCGCCACAGTGGCTCGCGGTCAACAGGATTCAGGAACGGCT
CGCGGTAATGGTCCATCTCGACTTCAGTCAGCGGGCGGACGACACCCATCGGCAGCGTACCCTCGATAAA
AACGTTCTGATCGATGATCAGCTTGCGGCCGACGTCGGTGGTGCGGAAGGCCTGGAAGGTCTCGCGGGCA
AATTCTGGCCATTCGTCCCAGGTCGGGATAGGGCGGATGAACTCCATAAATGCAATACCTTTGACGCGCT
CTGGATTGCGCTTGGCCCAGTGGAAACCCAGAGCGGAGCCCCAGTCGTGAATGACCAGGACGACCTCTTC
CAGACCCAGGGCTTCGATGAAGGCATCCATGAAGCGGACGTGGTCGTCGAAGAAATAACCCAGGTCTGGT
TTGTCGGATTTGCCCATACCGATCAGGTCTGGAGCAATGCAGCGATGGGTCGGTGCAACATGCGGGATGA
TGTTGCGCCACACGTAGGAGGAGGTCGGGTTACCGTGCAGGAACAGCACAGGGGTGCCATCGCGCGGACC
AACATCGACGTAGTGCATGCGCTCGCCCAGGACTTCCACATAATGGGGGTCGAATGGAAAGCCAGTACCG
ATTTCTGCCATGGTGGCGACCGGTAGCGTACCACCACACTGGGATCCGGCCGGCGCCTAGAGAAGGAGTG
AGGGCTGGATAAAGGGAGGATCGAGGCGGGGTCGAACGAGGAGGTTCAAGGGGGAGAGACGGGGCGGATG
GAGGAAGAGGAGGCGGAGGCTTAGGGTGTACAAAGGGCTTGACCCAGGGAGGGGGGTCAAAAGCCAAGGC
TTCCCAGGTCACGATGTAGGGGACCTGGTCTGGGTGTCCATGCGGGCCAGGTGAAAAGACCTTGATCTTA
ACCTGGGTGATGAGGTCTCGGTTAAAGGTGCCGTCTCGCGGCCATCCGACGTTAAAGGTTGGCCATTCTG
CAGAGCAGAAGGTAACCCAACGTCTCTTCTTGACATCTACCGACTGGTTGTGAGCGATCCGCTCGACATC
TTTCCAGTGACCTAAGGTCAAACTTAAGGGAGTGGTAACAGTCTGGCCCTAATTTTCAGACAAATACAGA
AACACAGTCAGACAGAGACAACACAGAACGATGCTGCAGCGCTGCAGCAGACAAGACGCGCGGCTTCGGT
TCCAAACCGAAAGCAAAAATTCAGACGGAGGCGGGAACTGTTTTAGGTTCTCGTCTCCTACCAGAACCAC
ATATCCTGACGGGGTCGGATTCCACATCGACTCCCTTCCTCAGGTCGGGCCACAAAAACGGCCCCCAAAG
TCCCTGGGACGTCTCCCAGGGTTGCGGCCGGGTGTTCAGAACTCGTCAGTTCCACCACGGGTCCGCCAGA
TACAGAGCTAGTTAGCTAACTAGTACCGACGCAGGCGCATAAAATCAGTCATAGACACTAGACAATCGGA
CAGACACAGATAAGTTGCTGGCCAGCTTGCCTCCCGGTGGTGGGTCGGTGGTCCCTGGGCAGGGGTCTCC
CGATCCCGGACGAGCCCCCAAATGAAAGACCCCCGCTGACGGGTAGTCAATCACTCAGAGGAGACCCTCC
CAAGGAACAGCGAGACCACAAGTCGGATGCAACTGCAAGAGGGTTTATTGGATACACGGGTACCCGGGCG
ACTCAGTCAATCGGAGGACTGGCGCCCCGAGTGAGGGGTTGTGGGCTCTTTTATTGAGCTCGGGGAGCAG
AAGCGCGCGAACAGAAGCGAGAAGCGAACTGATTGGTTAGTTCAAATAAGGCACAGGGTCATTTCAGGTC
CTTGGGGCACCCTGGAAACATCTGATGGTTCTCTAGAAACTGCTGAGGGCTGGACCGCATCTGGGGACCA
TCTGTTCTTGGCCCTGAGCCGGGGCAGGAACTGCTTACCACAGATATCCTGTTTGGCCCATATTCAGCTG
TTCCATCTGTTCTTGGCCCTGAGCCGGGGCAGGAACTGCTTACCACAGATATCCTGTTTGGCCCATATTC
AGGCTGCAGGTGGCACTTTTCGGGGAAATGTGCGCGGAACCCCTATTTGTTTATTTTTCTAAATACATTC
AAATATGTATCCGCTCATGAGACAATAACCCTGATAAATGCTTCAATAATATTGAAAAAGGAAGAGTATG
AGTATTCAACATTTCCGTGTCGCCCTTATTCCCTTTTTTGCGGCATTTTGCCTTCCTGTTTTTGCTCACC
CAGAAACGCTGGTGAAAGTAAAAGATGCTGAAGATCAGTTGGGTGCACGAGTGGGTTACATCGAACTGGA
TCTCAACAGCGGTAAGATCCTTGAGAGTTTTCGCCCCGAAGAACGTTTTCCAATGATGAGCACTTTTAAA
GTTCTGCTATGTGGCGCGGTATTATCCCGTATTGACGCCGGGCAAGAGCAACTCGGTCGCCGCATACACT
ATTCTCAGAATGACTTGGTTGAGTACTCACCAGTCACAGAAAAGCATCTTACGGATGGCATGACAGTAAG
AGAATTATGCAGTGCTGCCATAACCATGAGTGATAACACTGCGGCCAACTTACTTCTGACAACGATCGGA
GGACCGAAGGAGCTAACCGCTTTTTTGCACAACATGGGGGATCATGTAACTCGCCTTGATCGTTGGGAAC
CGGAGCTGAATGAAGCCATACCAAACGACGAGCGTGACACCACGATGCCTGTAGCAATGGCAACAACGTT
GCGCAAACTATTAACTGGCGAACTACTTACTCTAGCTTCCCGGCAACAATTAATAGACTGGATGGAGGCG
GATAAAGTTGCAGGACCACTTCTGCGCTCGGCCCTTCCGGCTGGCTGGTTTATTGCTGATAAATCTGGAG
CCGGTGAGCGTGGGTCTCGCGGTATCATTGCAGCACTGGGGCCAGATGGTAAGCCC
